>Addgene plasmid #222190 | pET20b-mPTER-E169A | addgene full sequence | sequence record 442822 | Addgene NGS Result
TGGCGAATGGG
[124 nt withheld, positions 12-135]
C
[91 nt withheld, positions 137-227]
A
[49 nt withheld, positions 229-277]
CCTTTGACGTTGGAGTCCACGTTCTTT
[37 nt withheld, positions 305-341]
ACCCTATCTCGGTCTATTCTTTTGATTTATAAGGGATTTTGCCGATTTCGGCCTATTGGTTAAAAAATGA
GCTGATTTAACAAAAATTTAACGCGAATTTTAACAAAATATTAACGCTTACAATTTAGGTGGCACTTTTC
GGGGAAATGTGCGCGGAACCCCTATTTGTTTATTTTTCTAAATACATTCAAATATGTATCCGCTCATGAG
ACAATAACCCTGATAAATGCTTCAATAATATTGAAAAAGGAAGAGTATGAGTATTCAACATTTCCGTGTC
GCCCTTATTCCCTTTTTTGCGGCATTTTGCCTTCCTGTTTTTGCTCACCCAGAAACGCTGGTGAAAGTAA
AAGATGCTGAAGATCAGTTGGGTGCACGAGTGGGTTACATCGAACTGGATCTCAACAGCGGTAAGATCCT
TGAGAGTTTTCGCCCCGAAGAACGTTTTCCAATGATGAGCACTTTTAAAGTTCTGCTATGTGGCGCGGTA
TTATCCCGTATTGACGCCGGGCAAGAGCAACTCGGTCGCCGCATACACTATTCTCAGAATGACTTGGTTG
AGTACTCACCAGTCACAGAAAAGCATCTTACGGATGGCATGACAGTAAGAGAATTATGCAGTGCTGCCAT
AACCATGAGTGATAACACTGCGGCCAACTTACTTCTGACAACGATCGGAGGACCGAAGGAGCTAACCGCT
TTTTTGCACAACATGGGGGATCATGTAACTCGCCTTGATCGTTGGGAACCGGAGCTGAATGAAGCCATAC
CAAACGACGAGCGTGACACCACGATGCCTGCAGCAATGGCAACAACGTTGCGCAAACTATTAACTGGCGA
ACTACTTACTCTAGCTTCCCGGCAACAATTAATAGACTGGATGGAGGCGGATAAAGTTGCAGGACCACTT
CTGCGCTCGGCCCTTCCGGCTGGCTGGTTTATTGCTGATAAATCTGGAGCCGGTGAGCGTGGGTCTCGCG
GTATCATTGCAGCACTGGGGCCAGATGGTAAGCCCTCCCGTATCGTAGTTATCTACACGACGGGGAGTCA
GGCAACTATGGATGAACGAAATAGACAGATCGCTGAGATAGGTGCCTCACTGATTAAGCATTGGTAACTG
TCAGACCAAGTTTACTCATATATACTTTAGATTGATTTAAAACTTCATTTTTAATTTAAAAGGATCTAGG
TGAAGATCCTTTTTGATAATCTCATGACCAAAATCCCTTAACGTGAGTTTTCGTTCCACTGAGCGTCAGA
CCCCGTAGAAAAGATCAAAGGATCTTCTTGAGATCCTTTTTTTCTGCGCGTAATCTGCTGCTTGCAAACA
AAAAAACCACCGCTACCAGCGGTGGTTTGTTTGCCGGATCAAGAGCTACCAACTCTTTTTCCGAAGGTAA
CTGGCTTCAGCAGAGCGCAGATACCAAATACTGTCCTTCTAGTGTAGCCGTAGTTAGGCCACCACTTCAA
GAACTCTGTAGCACCGCCTACATACCTCGCTCTGCTAATCCTGTTACCAGTGGCTGCTGCCAGTGGCGAT
AAGTCGTGTCTTACCGGGTTGGACTCAAGACGATAGTTACCGGATAAGGCGCAGCGGTCGGGCTGAACGG
GGGGTTCGTGCACACAGCCCAGCTTGGAGCGAACGACCTACACCGAACTGAGATACCTACAGCGTGAGCT
ATGAGAAAGCGCCACGCTTCCCGAAGGGAGAAAGGCGGACAGGTATCCGGTAAGCGGCAGGGTCGGAACA
GGAGAGCGCACGAGGGAGCTTCCAGGGGGAAACGCCTGGTATCTTTATAGTCCTGTCGGGTTTCGCCACC
TCTGACTTGAGCGTCGATTTTTGTGATGCTCGTCAGGGGGGCGGAGCCTATGGAAAAACGCCAGCAACGC
GGCCTTTTTACGGTTCCTGGCCTTTTGCTGGCCTTTTGCTCACATGTTCTTTCCTGCGTTATCCCCTGAT
TCTGTGGATAACCGTATTACCGCCTTTGAGTGAGCTGATACCGCTCGCCGCAGCCGAACGACCGAGCGCA
GCGAGTCAGTGAGCGAGGAAGCGGAAGAGCGCCTGATGCGGTATTTTCTCCTTACGCATCTGTGCGGTAT
TTCACACCGCAATGGTGCACTCTCAGTACAATCTGCTCTGATGCCGCATAGTTAAGCCAGTATACACTCC
GCTATCGCTACGTGACTGGGTCATGGCTGCGCCCCGACACCCGCCAACACCCGCTGACGCGCCCTGACGG
GCTTGTCTGCTCCCGGCATCCGCTTACAGACAAGCTGTGACCGTCTCCGGGAGCTGCATGTGTCAGAGGT
TTTCACCGTCATCACCGAAACGCGCGAGGCAGCTGCGGTAAAGCTCATCAGCGTGGTCGTGAAGCGATTC
ACAGATGTCTGCCTGTTCATCCGCGTCCAGCTCGTTGAGTTTCTCCAGAAGCGTTAATGTCTGGCTTCTG
ATAAAGCGGGCCATGTTAAGGGCGGTTTTTTCCTGTTTGGTCACTGATGCCTCCGTGTAAGGGGGATTTC
TGTTCATGGGGGTAATGATACCGATGAAACGAGAGAGGATGCTCACGATACGGGTTACTGATGATGAACA
TGCCCGGTTACTGGAACGTTGTGAGGGTAAACAACTGGCGGTATGGATGCGGCGGGACCAGAGAAAAATC
ACTCAGGGTCAATGCCAGCGCTTCGTTAATACAGATGTAGGTGTTCCACAGGGTAGCCAGCAGCATCCTG
CGATGCAGATCCGGAACATAATGGTGCAGGGCGCTGACTTCCGCGTTTCCAGACTTTACGAAACACGGAA
ACCGAAGACCATTCATGTTGTTGCTCAGGTCGCAGACGTTTTGCAGCAGCAGTCGCTTCACGTTCGCTCG
CGTATCGGTGATTCATTCTGCTAACCAGTAAGGCAACCCCGCCAGCCTAGCCGGGTCCTCAACGACAGGA
GCACGATCATGCGCACCCGTGGCCAGGACCCAACGCTGCCCGAGATCTCGATCCCGCGAAATTAATACGA
CTCACTATAGGGAGACCACAACGGTTTCCCTCTAGAAATAATTTTGTTTAACTTTAAGAAGGAGATATAC
ATATGTGGAGTCATCCTCAGTTCGAGAAAGGATCCTCGAGCCTTAGTGGCAAAGTGCAAACCGTGCTTGG
CCTTGTCGAACCTTCTCAATTAGGCCGCACTCTGACTCATGAGCATTTGACTATGACCTTTGACAGCTTT
TATTGTCCTCCGCCGCCGTGCCACGAAGTAACTAGCAAAGAGCCGATCATGATGAAGAACTTGTTCTGGA
TTCAAAAAAACCCTTATTCCCACCGCGAGAATTTGCAGTTAAATCAGGAGGTAGGGGCAATCCGTGAGGA
GCTTTTATACTTCAAAGCTAAGGGTGGTGGAGCCTTGGTAGAGAATACTACGACCGGTCTGTCTCGCGAC
GTCCATACTCTTAAGTGGTTAGCAGAACAGACCGGAGTACATATTATCGCAGGCGCGGGCTTCTACGTGG
ATGCGACACATTCGGCAGCCACGCGCGCAATGTCGGTTGAGCAGTTAACGGATGTGCTTATTAATGAAAT
CCTGCATGGTGCTGATGGAACCAGCATCAAATGCGGGGTCATCGGCGCGATCGGATGTAGCTGGCCGTTG
ACCGATTCTGAGCGTAAAATCCTTGAGGCTACAGCGCACGCGCAAGCCCAATTAGGATGTCCGGTTATTA
TCCACCCGGGCCGCAATCCCGGCGCACCGTTCCAGATTATTCGTATTTTGCAAGAAGCAGGGGCAGACAT
TAGCAAAACGGTTATGTCTCACTTAGACCGCACCATCTTCGATAAGAAAGAGCTTTTAGAGTTTGCACAG
CTGGGATGCTACCTTGAGTACGATCTTTTCGGGACAGAGTTATTGAATTACCAGTTATCCCCGGATATTG
ATATGCCCGATGACAATAAACGTATTCGCCGTGTTCACTTTCTTGTCGACGAGGGGTATGAGGACCGTAT
CTTGATGGCGCACGACATCCACACGAAGCACCGTTTGATGAAGTATGGTGGACATGGGTACTCGCATATC
TTAACAAATATCGTGCCTAAAATGTTGTTGCGTGGATTGACAGAGCGCGTGTTGGATAAAATCCTGATTG
AGAACCCAAAACAGTGGCTTACCTTCAAGGCGGCCGCACTCGAGCACCACCACCACCACCACTGAGATCC
GGCTGCTAACAAAGCCCGAAAGGAAGCTGAGTTGGCTGCTGCCACCGCTGAGCAATAACTAGCATAACCC
CTTGGGGCCTCTAAACGGGTCTTGAGGGGTTTTTTGCTGAAAGGAGGAACTATATCCGGAT
Features (pLannotate 1.2.2; 13 found; start..end, strand, type, name):
     12..440     +  rep_origin     f1 ori (sequence partly withheld): f1 bacteriophage origin of replication; arrow indicates direction of (+) strand synthesis
    493..597     +  promoter       AmpR promoter: bla
    598..1458    +  CDS            AmpR: β-lactamase; bla; confers resistance to ampicillin, carbenicillin, and related antibiotics
   1629..2217    +  rep_origin     ori: high-copy-number ColE1/pMB1/pBR322/pUC origin of replication
   2403..2542    -  misc_feature   bom: basis of mobility region from pBR322
   2644..2835    -  CDS            rop: Rop protein, which maintains plasmids at low copy number; rop
   2852..3232    +  CDS            YPB1_ECOLX: Protein predicted: Swiss-Prot protein existence level 4. From Escherichia coli.
   3344..3362    +  promoter       T7 promoter: promoter for bacteriophage T7 RNA polymerase
   3394..3416    +  RBS            RBS: efficient ribosome binding site from bacteriophage T7 gene 10 (Olins and Rangwala, 1989)
   3457..4500    +  CDS            Pter: PTER_MOUSE - Experimental evidence at protein level: Swiss-Prot protein existence level 1. From Mus musculus (Mouse).
   4516..4533    +  CDS            9xHis (fragment): 9xHis affinity tag
   4543..4592    +  CDS            SET1 (fragment): solubility-enhancement tag derived from T7 phage gene 10B
   4600..4647    +  terminator     T7 terminator: transcription terminator for bacteriophage T7 RNA polymerase
