[The description below was written by a language model from this plasmid's Addgene catalogue record and pLannotate feature annotations shown in this document.]
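Description:
pET20b-mPTER-E169A is a bacterial expression plasmid, about 4.7 kb in the sequenced record, built on the pET-20b backbone for producing a point mutant of mouse PTER (phosphotriesterase-related protein) in E. coli. It replicates from a ColE1/pMB1-type origin and is selected with ampicillin through the β-lactamase gene and its native promoter. The annotation also finds an f1 phage origin, the pBR322 bom mobility region and a rop sequence. The catalogue lists the plasmid as high copy, even though Rop is normally associated with reduced copy number. A predicted E. coli open reading frame flagged next to rop is most likely backbone sequence rather than a designed element.

The payload is a T7 expression cassette: a T7 promoter and the efficient phage T7 gene 10 ribosome binding site drive the mouse Pter coding sequence, followed by a T7 terminator. The insert was cloned between NdeI and NotI and carries the E169A substitution. It has an N-terminal Strep tag supplied with the insert, which probably accounts for the short unannotated gap between the RBS and the Pter match, although the feature table does not annotate the tag. A C-terminal 6xHis tag comes from the backbone and appears in the annotation as a fragment of a longer His tag. The short "SET1" hit just before the terminator is probably an incidental match to T7 gene 10-derived vector sequence.

Because transcription depends on T7 RNA polymerase, the plasmid is maintained in a cloning strain, while protein is made in a BL21-type host. The two tags allow affinity purification of the recombinant mutant protein. The record does not state the functional effect of E169A, though the plasmid comes from a study of PTER's role in taurine metabolism and energy balance.
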