Addgene plasmid #222190: pET20b-mPTER-E169A
Purpose: Bacterial expression of mouse PTER-E169A protein
Depositing lab: Jonathan Long. Depositing organization: Stanford University. Publication: A PTER-dependent pathway of taurine metabolism linked to energy balance. Wei W, Lyu X, Markhard AL, Fu S, Mardjuki RE, Cavanagh PE, Zeng X, Rajniak J, Lu N, Xiao S, Zhao M, Moya-Garzon MD, Truong SD, Chou JC, Wat LW, Chidambaranathan-Reghupaty S, Coassolo L, Xu D, Shen F, Huang W, Ramirez CB, Jang C, Svensson KJ, Fischbach MA, Long JZ. bioRxiv [Preprint]. 2024 Mar 22:2024.03.21.586194. doi: 10.1101/2024.03.21.586194. PubMed 38562797.
Backbone
  Vector backbone: pET-20b
  Vector type: Bacterial Expression
Growth in bacteria
  Bacterial resistance: Ampicillin, 100 μg/mL
  Growth temperature: 37°C
  Growth strain: DH5alpha
  Growth instructions: E. coli BL21 should be used for protein expression.
  Copy number: High Copy
Gene/Insert
  Gene/Insert name: PTER
  Species: M. musculus (mouse)
  Insert size (bp): 1113
  Mutation: E169A
  Entrez Gene: Pter (a.k.a. Mpr56-1)
  Tag / fusion protein: Strep (N terminal on insert); 6xHis (C terminal on backbone)
  Cloning method: Restriction Enzyme; 5′ cloning site NdeI (unknown if destroyed); 3′ cloning site NotI (unknown if destroyed)
Terms and licenses: Academic/Nonprofit Terms; Industry Terms: Not Available to Industry
Depositor comments: Please visit https://doi.org/10.1101/2024.03.21.586194 for bioRxiv preprint.
How to cite: pET20b-mPTER-E169A was a gift from Jonathan Long (Addgene plasmid # 222190 ; http://n2t.net/addgene:222190 ; RRID:Addgene_222190)
